Addgene plasmid #92082: YSBE 516 : pNEO_4xFLAG
Purpose: Plasmid for tagging proteins in Cryptococcus neoformans; 4xFLAG tag, Neo selection
Depositing lab: Yong-Sun Bahn. Depositing organization: Yonsei University. Publication: Molecular Characterization of Adenylyl Cyclase Complex Proteins Using Versatile Protein-Tagging Plasmid Systems in Cryptococcus neoformans. So YS, Yang DH, Jung KW, Huh WK, Bahn YS. J Microbiol Biotechnol. 2017 Feb 28;27(2):357-364. doi: 10.4014/jmb.1609.09036. PubMed 27780958.
Backbone
  Vector backbone: pTOP-V2
  Backbone manufacturer: Enzynomics, Korea
  Vector type: tagging proteins in Cryptococcus neoforman
  Selectable markers: Neomycin (select with G418)
Growth in bacteria
  Bacterial resistance: Ampicillin and Kanamycin, 100 & 50 μg/mL
  Growth temperature: 37°C
  Growth strain: ccdB Survival
  Copy number: Unknown
Gene/Insert
  Gene/Insert name: 4xFlag
  Cloning method: Unknown
  Sequencing primers: 5′ M13R; 3′ M13F
Terms and licenses: Academic/Nonprofit Terms; Industry Terms: Not Available to Industry
How to cite: YSBE 516 : pNEO_4xFLAG was a gift from Yong-Sun Bahn (Addgene plasmid # 92082 ; http://n2t.net/addgene:92082 ; RRID:Addgene_92082)
