[The description below was written by a language model from this plasmid's Addgene catalogue record and pLannotate feature annotations shown in this document.]
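Description:
YSBE 516 : pNEO_4xFLAG is a 6,040 nt epitope-tagging plasmid for the fungal pathogen Cryptococcus neoformans, built on the pTOP-V2 cloning backbone. It serves as a source of a 4xFLAG tag linked to a neomycin (G418) resistance marker, so that a protein of interest can be FLAG-tagged and transformants selected with G418. In E. coli it replicates from a high-copy ColE1/pUC-type origin and is selected with ampicillin and kanamycin, matching the annotated β-lactamase (AmpR) gene and a Tn5-derived NeoR/KanR aminoglycoside phosphotransferase gene in the backbone. The backbone also retains the lac promoter, operator and CAP binding site, together with lacZα and ccdB fragments typical of a positive-selection cloning vector. The record lists a ccdB-tolerant strain for propagation, although the ccdB annotation is only partial.

The insert lies between the lac promoter region and the lacZα fragment and is flanked by the M13 primer sites listed for sequencing. It carries a second neo (nptII) coding sequence on the forward strand, which is presumably the marker that confers G418 resistance in Cryptococcus. The feature table does not annotate any fungal promoter or terminator around this gene, so the elements driving its expression are not stated. Downstream, on the reverse strand, several adjacent FLAG and partial 3xFLAG matches are consistent with the tandem 4xFLAG tag. No target gene is present, and the cloning method is not recorded. The plasmid belongs to a set of protein-tagging vectors that the depositors used to characterise adenylyl cyclase complex proteins. FLAG tagging of this kind generally supports detection or immunoprecipitation of the tagged protein.
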