Features (pLannotate 1.2.2; 15 found; start..end, strand, type, name):
      2..94      +  CDS            lacI (fragment): lac repressor; lacI; The lac repressor binds to the lac operator to inhibit transcription in E. coli. This inhibition can be relieved by adding lactose or isopropyl-β-D-thiogalactopyranoside (IPTG).
    107..128     +  protein_bind   CAP binding site: CAP binding activates transcription in the presence of cAMP. E. coli catabolite activator protein
    143..173     +  promoter       lac promoter: promoter for the E. coli lac operon
    181..197     +  protein_bind   lac operator: The lac repressor binds to the lac operator to inhibit transcription in E. coli. This inhibition can be relieved by adding lactose or isopropyl-β-D-thiogalactopyranoside (IPTG). lac repressor encoded by lacI
   1019..1810    +  CDS            neo: KKA2_KLEPN - Also known as kan, nptII. Experimental evidence at protein level: Swiss-Prot protein existence level 1. Resistance to kanamycin, neomycin, paromomycin, ribostamycin, butirosin and gentamicin B. From Klebsiella pneumoniae.
   2388..2417    -  CDS            3xFLAG (fragment): three tandem FLAG® epitope tags
   2426..2446    -  CDS            FLAG (fragment): FLAG® epitope tag, followed by an enterokinase cleavage site
   2479..2503    -  CDS            3xFLAG (fragment): three tandem FLAG® epitope tags
   2619..2766    +  CDS            lacZα (fragment): LacZα fragment of β-galactosidase; lacZ fragment
   2776..3079    +  CDS            ccdB (fragment): CcdB, a bacterial toxin that poisons DNA gyrase; ccdB; Plasmids containing the ccdB gene cannot be propagated in standard E. coli strains.
   3127..3396    +  CDS            tnpA (fragment): TN5P_ECOLX - Also known as tnp. Experimental evidence at protein level: Swiss-Prot protein existence level 1. Mediates transposition of transposon Tn5 by a 'cut and paste' mechanism. First, the monomeric transposase binds the 19 bp inverted DNA repeats flanking the transposon. Then, dimerization of the DNA- bound transposase creates a synaptic DNA complex. After nicking of the first DNA strand, excision of the transposon proceeds through a series of intermediates. The transposase then mediates the insertion of the transposon at a new site by strand transfer. The activity of the wild- type tran
   3428..4222    +  CDS            NeoR/KanR: aminoglycoside phosphotransferase from Tn5; aph(3')-II (or nptII); confers resistance to neomycin, kanamycin, and G418 (Geneticin®)
   4223..4239    +  promoter       AmpR promoter (fragment): bla
   4240..5100    +  CDS            AmpR: β-lactamase; bla; confers resistance to ampicillin, carbenicillin, and related antibiotics
   5271..5859    +  rep_origin     ori: high-copy-number ColE1/pMB1/pBR322/pUC origin of replication
>Addgene plasmid #92082 | YSBE 516 : pNEO_4xFLAG | addgene full sequence | sequence record 197038 | Addgene NGS Result
AGCGCCCAATACGCAAACCGCCTCTCCCCGCGCGTTGGCCGATTCATTAATGCAGCTGGCACGACAGGTT
TCCCGACTGGAAAGCGGGCAGTGAGCGCAACGCAATTAATGTGAGTTAGCTCACTCATTAGGCACCCCAG
GCTTTACACTTTATGCTTCCGGCTCGTATGTTGTGTGGAATTGTGAGCGGATAACAATTTCACACAGGAA
ACAGCTATGACCATGATTACGCCAAGCTTGCATGCAGGATTCGAGTGGCATGGTGTGCACTGAGTGTATG
GTTGTCGGAGGAGAGGATGATGGTAACAACAATAGCAGCAACGTCACTCGACGCGCGTCCGGTGTGCCAC
ACGGGGTAACGCCGAGTCGCCGTCAGGGTCGCCGAGACCACTCTCACAGCGTCACCGTTGGCACCAGCTC
AGCTTACAGCTTCTATCCTCCGCCAGCATCCACATACATCCCCTATACCGCATCCCCCACCCACTGCCCA
AGGTGAGTCATCTTCCCGCCCCCTTCCCTTGCCCGCCACTCAGTCCTCCATCCTCCACTAATCCACCTTA
TCGCACCCACCGCCTATCGCACATCCGAGCACAATGCTGGGCCTGCCAGGGGCTGCTAGATGGTGCTCTC
CCCACGCTGATCTGCATGCCGGCCATTGGATCATGGGTGCTAGGTGCTGGGTGCTGGATGTTGGATGCTG
GATGCTGGGTGCACGCTTGGTCATTTCCTTCCAGGATTGACGGTCGCCGAGAGGACGACGTGGCGTTCGA
CAACGAGGGCCGATAGCACCGCATCGCCTCGACCTGCATCCATCTCGCCTTGTCCTTTTGGTGCAACAAT
CCATCCGTGCTGGTGCCACACGCATAGCTGGAAGAGATGGATGTGCGTTGAACAGAGCTGCCGTCAGGAC
TTTTTGGTGCACGGACCCTATTGTCCTCCCCAATCTTCACCGCGTCTCCTAATATGCAGCCTCTTTGCTA
ATTGTCTTTTTCCATTAGTAAACTCGCCCAACATGTCTATGATTGAACAAGATGGATTGCACGCAGGTTC
TCCGGCCGCTTGGGTGGAGAGGCTATTCGGCTATGACTGGGCACAACAGACAATCGGCTGCTCTGATGCC
GCCGTGTTCCGGCTGTCAGCGCAGGGGCGCCCGGTTCTTTTTGTCAAGACCGACCTGTCCGGTGCCCTGA
ATGAACTGCAGGACGAGGCAGCGCGGCTATCGTGGCTGGCCACGACGGGCGTTCCTTGCGCAGCTGTGCT
CGACGTTGTCACTGAAGCGGGAAGGGACTGGCTGCTATTGGGCGAAGTGCCGGGGCAGGATCTCCTGTCA
TCCCACCTTGCTCCTGCCGAGAAAGTATCCATCATGGCTGATGCAATGCGGCGGCTGCATACGCTTGATC
CGGCTACCTGCCCATTCGACCACCAAGCGAAACATCGCATCGAGCGAGCACGTACTCGGATGGAAGCCGG
TCTTGTCGATCAGGATGATCTGGACGAAGAGCATCAGGGGCTCGCGCCAGCCGAACTGTTCGCCAGGCTC
AAGGCGCGCATGCCCGACGGCGAGGATCTCGTCGTGACCCATGGCGATGCCTGCTTGCCGAATATCATGG
TGGAAAATGGCCGCTTTTCTGGATTCATCGACTGTGGCCGGCTGGGTGTGGCGGACCGCTATCAGGACAT
AGCGTTGGCTACCCGTGATATTGCTGAAGAGCTTGGCGGCGAATGGGCTGACCGCTTCCTCGTGCTTTAC
GGTATCGCCGCTCCCGATTCGCAGCGCATCGCCTTCTATCGCCTTCTTGACGAGTTCTTCTGAGTGAAGG
CGGTAAGGGGTTAATTTTCCTTAGAGGGTGTATATATACATATTAGAGAAGTGATACAATTTTAGCACAC
TGCGAATTCGAGACAGACATCGTGTCAATCATCTTTTTTGACATTATATGCCCATTAATCTATCTACAGA
CAACAATACCATCCTTCCCACCCTCAGCAACGCCGTTGAATCCTCAGGATCTTCATGGCTCCAAGCTTGG
TACCGAGCTCGGATCCACTAGTAACGGCCGCCAGTGTGCTGGAATTCGCCCTTGTACCAATCTATCCCTC
TCTCCGAACAATCTCCACATTCCCTCCCTTCTGCTCCCTGAACCCGCAACACGAGCCGTCCACACTTCTT
CTCAACTTTGCGCTTCTCAACTTTTGCTTATGCAATCTTGCTCCACCATCTATCATCCCAACTTATCCCG
ACTCTTCCTCGTCCCACCGCCCACCACACACCACATTACTTTCAGGCTCCTGAATACAACACATCATTCA
TAAGTTCAAGTATACGCCAACATCTCTTCTTTCGTTATAAATAAAAAGAAAGAAAGAAAGAAGAACGATT
CTTTTAGTCGACCTTATCGTCGTCATCCTTGTAATCTTCTAGACACTTGTCGTCGTCGTCCTTGTAGTCT
CCCTTATCGTCATCGTCTTTGTAGTCACCCTTATCGTCGTCATCCTTGTAATCTGGCGCGCCGCATGCTG
CGGCCGCAAGGGCGAATTCTGCAGATATCCATCACACTGGCGGCCGCTCGAGCATGCATCTAGAGGGCCC
AATTCGCCCTATAGTGAATCGTATTACAATTCACTGGCCGTCGTTTTACAACGTCGTGACTGGGAAAACC
CTGGCGTTACCCAACTTAATCGCCTTGCAGCACATCCCCCTTTCGCCAGCTGGCGTAATAGCGAAGAGGC
CCGCACCGATCGCCCTTCCCAACAGTTGCGCAGCCTATACGTACGGCAGTTTAAGGTTTACACCTATAAA
AGAGAGAGCCGTTATCGTCTGTTTGTGGATGTACAGAGTGATATTATTGACACGCCGGGGCGACGGATGG
TGATCCCCCTGGCCAGTGCACGTCTGCTGTCAGATAAAGTCTCCCGTGAACTTTACCCGGTGGTGCATAT
CGGGGATGAAAGCTGGCGCATGATGACCACCGATATGGCCAGTGTGCCGGTCTCCGTTATCGGGGAAGAA
GTGGCTGATCTCAGCCACCGCGAAAATGACATCAAAAACGCCATTAACCTGATGTTCTGGGGAATATAAA
TGTCAGGCATGAGATTATCAAAAAGGATCTTCACCTAGATCCTTTTCACGTAGAAAGCCAGTCCGCAGAA
ACGGTGCTGACCCCGGATGAATGTCAGCTACTGGGCTATCTGGACAAGGGAAAACGCAAGCGCAAAGAGA
AAGCAGGTAGCTTGCAGTGGGCTTACATGGCGATAGCTAGACTGGGCGGTTTTATGGACAGCAAGCGAAC
CGGAATTGCCAGCTGGGGCGCCCTCTGGTAAGGTTGGGAAGCCCTGCAAAGTAAACTGGATGGCTTTCTT
GCCGCCAAGGATCTGATGGCGCAGGGGATCAAGCTCTGATCAAGAGACAGGATGAGGATCGTTTCGCATG
ATTGAACAAGATGGATTGCACGCAGGTTCTCCGGCCGCTTGGGTGGAGAGGCTATTCGGCTATGACTGGG
CACAACAGACAATCGGCTGCTCTGATGCCGCCGTGTTCCGGCTGTCAGCGCAGGGGCGCCCGGTTCTTTT
TGTCAAGACCGACCTGTCCGGTGCCCTGAATGAACTGCAAGACGAGGCAGCGCGGCTATCGTGGCTGGCC
ACGACGGGCGTTCCTTGCGCAGCTGTGCTCGACGTTGTCACTGAAGCGGGAAGGGACTGGCTGCTATTGG
GCGAAGTGCCGGGGCAGGATCTCCTGTCATCTCACCTTGCTCCTGCCGAGAAAGTATCCATCATGGCTGA
TGCAATGCGGCGGCTGCATACGCTTGATCCGGCTACCTGCCCATTCGACCACCAAGCGAAACATCGCATC
GAGCGAGCACGTACTCGGATGGAAGCCGGTCTTGTCGATCAGGATGATCTGGACGAAGAGCATCAGGGGC
TCGCGCCAGCCGAACTGTTCGCCAGGCTCAAGGCGAGCATGCCCGACGGCGAGGATCTCGTCGTGACCCA
TGGCGATGCCTGCTTGCCGAATATCATGGTGGAAAATGGCCGCTTTTCTGGATTCATCGACTGTGGCCGG
CTGGGTGTGGCGGACCGCTATCAGGACATAGCGTTGGCTACCCGTGATATTGCTGAAGAGCTTGGCGGCG
AATGGGCTGACCGCTTCCTCGTGCTTTACGGTATCGCCGCTCCCGATTCGCAGCGCATCGCCTTCTATCG
CCTTCTTGACGAGTTCTTCTGAATTGAAAAAGGAAGAGTATGAGTATTCAACATTTCCGTGTCGCCCTTA
TTCCCTTTTTTGCGGCATTTTGCCTTCCTGTTTTTGCTCACCCAGAAACGCTGGTGAAAGTAAAAGATGC
TGAAGATCAGTTGGGTGCACGAGTGGGTTACATCGAACTGGATCTCAACAGCGGTAAGATCCTTGAGAGT
TTTCGCCCCGAAGAACGTTTTCCAATGATGAGCACTTTTAAAGTTCTGCTATGTGGCGCGGTATTATCCC
GTATTGACGCCGGGCAAGAGCAACTCGGTCGCCGCATACACTATTCTCAGAATGACTTGGTTGAGTACTC
ACCAGTCACAGAAAAGCATCTTACGGATGGCATGACAGTAAGAGAATTATGCAGTGCTGCCATAACCATG
AGTGATAACACTGCGGCCAACTTACTTCTGACAACGATCGGAGGACCGAAGGAGCTAACCGCTTTTTTGC
ACAACATGGGGGATCATGTAACTCGCCTTGATCGTTGGGAACCGGAGCTGAATGAAGCCATACCAAACGA
CGAGCGTGACACCACGATGCCTGTAGCAATGGCAACAACGTTGCGCAAACTATTAACTGGCGAACTACTT
ACTCTAGCTTCCCGGCAACAATTAATAGACTGGATGGAGGCGGATAAAGTTGCAGGACCACTTCTGCGCT
CGGCCCTTCCGGCTGGCTGGTTTATTGCTGATAAATCTGGAGCCGGTGAGCGTGGGTCTCGCGGTATCAT
TGCAGCACTGGGGCCAGATGGTAAGCCCTCCCGTATCGTAGTTATCTACACGACGGGGAGCCAGGCAACT
ATGGATGAACGAAATAGACAGATCGCTGAGATAGGTGCCTCACTGATTAAGCATTGGTAACTGTCAGACC
AAGTTTACTCATATATACTTTAGATTGATTTAAAACTTCATTTTTAATTTAAAAGGATCTAGGTGAAGAT
CCTTTTTGATAATCTCATGACCAAAATCCCTTAACGTGAGTTTTCGTTCCACTGAGCGTCAGACCCCGTA
GAAAAGATCAAAGGATCTTCTTGAGATCCTTTTTTTCTGCGCGTAATCTGCTGCTTGCAAACAAAAAAAC
CACCGCTACCAGCGGTGGTTTGTTTGCCGGATCAAGAGCTACCAACTCTTTTTCCGAAGGTAACTGGCTT
CAGCAGAGCGCAGATACCAAATACTGTTCTTCTAGTGTAGCCGTAGTTAGGCCACCACTTCAAGAACTCT
GTAGCACCGCCTACATACCTCGCTCTGCTAATCCTGTTACCAGTGGCTGCTGCCAGTGGCGATAAGTCGT
GTCTTACCGGGTTGGATTCAAGACGATAGTTACCGGATAAGGCGCAGCGGTCGGGCTGAACGGGGGGTTC
GTGCACACAGCCCAGCTTGGAGCGAACGACCTACACCGAACTGAGATACCTACAGCGTGAGCTATGAGAA
AGCGCCACGCTTCCCGAAGGGAGAAAGGCGGACAGGTATCCGGTAAGCGGCAGGGTCGGAACAGGAGAGC
GCACGAGGGAGCTTCCAGGGGGAAACGCCTGGTATCTTTATAGTCCTGTCGGGTTTCGCCACCTCTGACT
TGAGCGTCGATTTTTGTGATGCTCGTCAGGGGGGCGGAGCCTATGGAAAAACGCCAGCAACGCGGCCTTT
TTACGGTTCCTGGCCTTTTGCTGGCCTTTTGCTCACATGTTCTTTCCTGCGTTATCCCCTGATTCTGTGG
ATAACCGTATTACCGCCTTTGAGTGAGCTGATACCGCTCGCCGCAGCCGAACGACCGAGCGCAGCGAATC
AGTGAGCGAGGAAGCGGAAG
